>Addgene plasmid #50553 | pAFW-Ago1 | depositor full sequence | sequence record 75861 | pAFW-Ago1 sequence 8543 bps
GCGCCAATACGCAAACCGCCTCTCCCCGCGCGTTGGCCGATTCATTAATGCAGGCAACTCGTGAAAGGTA
GGCGGATCAGCGGCCGCAGCATGCAATTCTATATTCTAAAAACACAAATGATACTTCTAAAAAAAAATCA
TGAATGGCATCAACTCTGAATCAAATCTTTGCAGATGCACCTACTTCTCATTTCCACTGTCACATCATTT
TTCCAGATCTCGCTGCCTGTTATGTGGCCCACAAACCAAGACACGTTTTATGGCCATTAAAGCTGGCTGA
TCGTCGCCAAACACCAAATACATAATGAATATGTACACATTCGAGAAAGAAGCGATCAAAGAAGCGTCTT
CGGGCGGAGTAGGAGAATGCGGAGGAGAAGGAGAACGAGCTGATCTAGTATCTCTCCACAATCCAATGCC
AACTGACCAACTGGCCATATTCGGAGCAATTTGAAGCCAATTTCCATCGCCTGGCGATCGCTCCATTCTT
GGCTATATGTTTTTCACCGTTACCCGGGGCCATTTTCAAAGACTCGTCGGCAAGATAAGATTGTGTCACT
CGCTGTCTCTCTTCATTTGTCGAAGAATGCTGAGGAATTTCGCGATGACGTCGGCGAGTATTTTGAAGAA
TGAGAATAATTTGTATTTATACGAAAATCAGTTAGTGGAATTTTCTACAAAAACATGTTATCTATAGATA
ATTTTGTTGCAAAATATGTTGACTATGACAAAGATTGTATGTATATACCTTTAATGTATTCTCATTTTCT
TATGTATTTATAATGGCAATGATGATACTGATGATATTTTAAGATGATGCCAGACCAAAAGGCTTGAATT
TCTGCGTCTTTTGCCGAACGCAGTGCATGTGCAATTGTTGTTTTTTGGAATATTCAATTTTCGGACTGTC
CGCTTTGATTTCAGTTTCTTGGCTTATTCAAAAAGCAAAGTAAAGCCAAAAAAGCGAGATGGCAATACCA
AATGCGGCAAAACGGTAGTGGAAGGAAAGGGGTGCGGGGCAGCGGAAGGAAGGGTGGGGCGGGGCGTGGC
GGGGTCTGTGGCTGGGCGCGACGTCACCGACGTTGGAGCCACTCCTTTGACCATGTGTGCGTGTGTGTAT
TATTCGTGTCTCGCCACTCGCCGGTTGTTTTTTTCTTTTTATGCTGCGCTCTCTCTAGCGCCATCTCGCT
TACGCATGCTCAACGCACCGCATGTTGCCGTTTCCTTTTATGCGTCATTTTGGCTCGAAATAGGCAATTA
TTTAAACAAAGATTAGTCAACGAAAACGCTAAAATAAATAAGTCTACAATATGGTTACTTATTGCCATGT
GTGTGCAGCCAACGATAGCAACAAAAGCAACAACACAGGTGGCTTTCCCTCTTTCACTTTTTGTTTGCAA
GCCGCGTGCGAGCAAGACGGCACGACCGGCAAACGCAATTACGCTGACAAAGAGCAGACGAAGTTTTGGC
GAAAAACATCAAGGCGCCTGATACGAATGCATTTGCAATAACAATTGCGATATTTAATATTGTTTATGAA
GCTGTTTGACTTCAAAACACACAAAAAAAAAAATAAAACAAATTATTTGAAAGAGAATTAGGAATCGGAC
GCTTATCGTTAGGGTAACAACAAGAAATGCTTACTGAGTCACAGCCTCTGGAAAACTGCCGCAAGCCAGA
GAGAGAGAGAAAAAGAGGGAGAGCAGCTTAGACCGCATGTGCTTGTGTGTGAGGCGTCTCTCTCTTCGTC
TCTGTTGCGCAAACGCATAGACTGCACTGAGAAAATCGATTACCTATTTTTTATGAATGAATATTTGCAC
TATTACTATTCAAAACTATTAAGATAGCAATCACATTCAATAGCCAAATACTATACCACCTGAGCGATGC
AACGAAATGATCAATTTGAGCAAAAATGCTGCATATTTAGGACGGCATCATTATAGAAATGCTTCTTGCT
GTGTACTTTTCTCTCGTCTGGCAGCTGTTTCGCCGTTATTGTTAAAACCGGCTTAAGTTAGGTGTGTTTT
CTACGACTAGTGAATGCCCTACTAGAAGATGTGTGTTGCACAAAATGTCCCTGGAATAACCAATTTGAAG
TGCAGATAGCAGTAAACGTAAGCTAATATGAATATTATTTAACTGTAATGTTTTAATATCGCTGGACATT
ACTAATAAACCCACTATAAACACATGTACATATGTATGTTTTGGCATACAATGAGTAGTTGGGGAAAAAA
TGTGTAAAAGCACCGTGACCATCACAGCATAAAGATAACCAGCTGAAGTATCGAATATGAGTAACCCCCA
AATTGAATCACATGCCGCAACTGATAGGACCCATGGAAGTACACTCTTCATGGCGATATACAAGACACAC
ACAAGCACGAACACCCAGTTGCGGAGGAAATTCTCCGTAAATGAAAACCCAATCGGCGAACAATTCATAC
CCATATATGGTAAAAGTTTTGAACGCGACTTGAGAGCGGAGAGCATTGCGGCTGATAAGGTTTTAGCGCT
AAGCGGGCTTTATAAAACGGGCTGCGGGACCAGTTTTCATATCACTACCGTTTGAGTTCTTGTGCTGTGT
GGATACTCCTCCCGACACAAAGCCGCTCCATCAGCCAGCAGTCGTCTAATCCAGAGACCCCGGATCCAGA
TATCGAGGCCTGTCTAGAGAAGCTTGTTCGAATCTCGAGTGCGCGCTTCCGGAGGTATACACCTAGGCGG
TACCACTGCAGTGAATTCGGAGCTCCGCCACCATGGACTACAAAGACCATGACGGTGATTATAAAGATCA
TGACATCGATTACAAGGATGACGATGACAAGCACCGGTATACAAGTTTGTACAAAAAAGCAGGCTCCGCG
GCCGCCCCCTTCACCATGTATCCAGTTGGACAACAGTCACAGTGGACCCCCTCGCCCACTCGGCCTCAGA
GTCCCTCTCAGGCGCAGACTAGCTTCGACACGCTCACATCACCACCAGCGCCCGGCTCGTCGGTCAATCC
CACCGCCGTCACCAGCCCAAGTGCCCAGAATGTGGCCGCTGGTGGAGCAACTGTGGCCGGTGCAGCAGCA
ACTGCCGCCCAGGTGGCCTCCGCCTTGGGTGCCACCACCGGTAGCGTGACGCCAGCAATTGCCACCGCAA
CGCCAGCCACGCAGCCGGATATGCCCGTCTTTACGTGTCCACGACGCCCGAATCTCGGACGAGAGGGTCG
CCCGATTGTGCTGCGCGCCAATCACTTCCAGGTGACAATGCCGCGTGGCTATGTGCATCACTATGACATC
AATATACAGCCGGACAAGTGTCCGCGAAAGGTGAACCGTGAGATTATCGAGACTATGGTGCATGCCTATA
GCAAGATCTTCGGAGTGCTTAAGCCTGTGTTCGATGGTCGCAACAATCTGTATACCCGCGATCCCCTGCC
CATTGGCAACGAGCGTTTGGAGCTGGAGGTTACTCTACCCGGCGAGGGCAAAGATCGAATCTTTCGCGTG
ACGATCAAGTGGCAGGCTCAGGTCTCGCTCTTCAATTTGGAGGAAGCTCTCGAAGGCCGCACGCGGCAGA
TACCCTATGATGCCATTTTGGCGCTCGATGTGGTCATGCGCCATCTGCCCAGCATGACGTACACGCCAGT
GGGACGTAGCTTCTTCAGTTCCCCGGAGGGTTACTACCATCCCCTGGGTGGTGGACGCGAGGTTTGGTTC
GGTTTCCATCAGAGCGTAAGGCCCTCGCAGTGGAAGATGATGCTCAATATCGATGTCTCGGCCACCGCTT
TCTACAAGGCTCAACCAGTCATTGACTTCATGTGCGAGGTGCTGGACATTCGCGACATCAACGAGCAGCG
CAAACCGCTCACCGATTCGCAGCGCGTCAAGTTCACGAAGGAGATCAAGGGTTTGAAGATCGAGATCACC
CACTGCGGCCAGATGCGTCGCAAGTATCGTGTGTGCAACGTCACTCGCCGCCCCGCTCAGATGCAATCAT
TCCCACTGCAGCTGGAGAACGGACAGACCGTAGAGTGCACCGTGGCCAAGTACTTCCTGGACAAGTACCG
CATGAAATTGCGCTACCCGCACTTGCCCTGCCTGCAGGTTGGCCAAGAGCACAAGCACACTTACCTGCCT
CTAGAGGTGTGCAACATTGTGGCCGGACAGCGGTGCATTAAAAAGCTGACCGATATGCAGACGTCGACCA
TGATCAAGGCCACAGCTCGTTCAGCTCCGGATCGTGAGCGTGAGATTAACAACTTGGTAAAGCGCGCCGA
CTTCAACAACGATTCGTATGTGCAAGAGTTTGGCCTGACCATCTCCAATTCGATGATGGAGGTACGAGGA
CGCGTCTTGCCTCCTCCCAAGCTTCAGTATGGGGGACGTGTGTCTACCGGCCTCACCGGCCAGCAGCTGT
TCCCGCCACAGAACAAGGTGAGCTTGGCCTCGCCCAACCAGGGTGTATGGGATATGCGAGGCAAGCAGTT
CTTCACTGGCGTCGAGATCCGCATCTGGGCCATCGCCTGTTTTGCCCCACAGCGCACGGTGCGCGAGGAT
GCGCTGCGTAATTTCACCCAGCAGCTGCAGAAGATCTCAAACGATGCAGGCATGCCGATAATTGGACAGC
CGTGCTTCTGTAAGTACGCCACCGGGCCGGATCAAGTGGAACCCATGTTCCGTTACCTGAAGATCACCTT
CCCCGGCCTGCAACTCGTCGTGGTTGTGCTGCCCGGCAAGACTCCAGTATACGCCGAGGTGAAGCGTGTA
GGTGACACCGTTCTGGGTATGGCCACCCAGTGTGTGCAGGCCAAGAACGTGAACAAGACATCGCCACAGA
CGCTCTCTAATCTGTGTCTGAAGATCAACGTCAAGTTGGGCGGCATCAATTCAATTCTGGTCCCCTCCAT
TCGGCCAAAGGTCTTCAATGAGCCGGTCATCTTTTTGGGTGCCGATGTGACACACCCACCAGCTGGCGAC
AACAAGAAACCATCGATTGCCGCCGTCGTGGGCTCCATGGATGCCCATCCATCGCGGTATGCCGCCACCG
TTCGCGTACAGCAGCACCGACAGGAGATCATCCAGGAGCTGAGCAGCATGGTGCGCGAGCTGTTGATCAT
GTTCTACAAGTCGACGGGCGGCTACAAGCCCCACCGCATCATACTCTATCGTGACGGAGTCTCCGAGGGA
CAATTCCCACATGTCCTGCAACACGAATTGACCGCCATTCGCGAGGCCTGCATTAAGCTAGAGCCAGAGT
ATCGGCCGGGCATCACATTCATTGTGGTGCAGAAGCGCCATCACACTCGACTCTTCTGCGCGGAGAAGAA
GGAGCAGAGCGGCAAATCGGGCAATATTCCCGCAGGCACCACCGTCGATGTGGGCATCACACATCCCACC
GAATTTGATTTCTATCTATGCAGCCATCAGGGCATCCAGGGCACCAGTCGCCCCTCGCACTACCACGTTC
TGTGGGACGACAATCACTTTGACTCGGACGAGCTGCAGTGCCTCACGTATCAGCTATGCCATACGTACGT
GCGCTGCACCCGATCCGTCAGTATACCGGCGCCAGCCTACTACGCCCATTTAGTGGCCTTCCGTGCCAGA
TATCATCTGGTGGAGAAGGAGCACGATTCGGGCGAGGGTTCGCACCAGAGCGGCTGCTCAGAGGATCGTA
CGCCAGGTGCCATGGCCAGGGCCATCACTGTGCACGCGGATACCAAGAAGGTCATGTACTTTGCCTAAAA
GGGTGGGCGCGCCGACCCAGCTTTCTTGTACAAAGTGGTGACGTAAGCTAGCAGGATCTTTGTGAAGGAA
CCTTACTTCTGTGGTGTGACATAATTGGACAAACTACCTACAGAGATTTAAAGCTCTAAGGTAAATATAA
AATTTTTAAGTGTATAATGTGTTAAACTACTGATTCTAATTGTTTGTGTATTTTAGATTCCAACCTATGG
AACTGATGAATGGGAGCAGTGGTGGAATGCCTTTAATGAGGAAAACCTGTTTTGCTCAGAAGAAATGCCA
TCTAGTGATGATGAGGCTACTGCTGACTCTCAACATTCTACTCCTCCAAAAAAGAAGAGAAAGGTAGAAG
ACCCCAAGGACTTTCCTTCAGAATTGCTAAGTTTTTTGAGTCATGCTGTGTTTAGTAATAGAACTCTTGC
TTGCTTTGCTATTTACACCACAAAGGAAAAAGCTGCACTGCTATACAAGAAAATTATGGAAAAATATTCT
GTAACCTTTATAAGTAGGCATAACAGTTATAATCATAACATACTGTTTTTTCTTACTCCACACAGGCATA
GAGTGTCTGCTATTAATAACTATGCTCAAAAATTGTGTACCTTTAGCTTTTTAATTTGTAAAGGGGTTAA
TAAGGAATATTTGATGTATAGTGCCTTGACTAGAGATCATAATCAGCCATACCACATTTGTAGAGGTTTT
ACTTGCTTTAAAAAACCTCCCACACCTCCCCCTGAACCTGAAACATAAAATGAATGCAATTGTTGTTGTT
AACTTGTTTATTGCAGCTTATAATGGTTACAAATAAAGCAATAGCATCACAAATTTCACAAATAAAGCAT
TTTTTTCACTGCATTCTAGTTGTGGTTTGTCCAAACTCATCAATGTATCTTATCATGTCTGGATCCCGTT
TAAACTACGCGTAATTCAAACAGGGTTCTGGCGTCGTTCTCGTACTGTTTTCCCCAGGCCAGTGCTTTAG
CGTTATTGAAAAAGGAAGAGTATGAGTATTCAACATTTCCGTGTCGCCCTTATTCCCTTTTTTGCGGCAT
TTTGCCTTCCTGTTTTTGCTCACCCAGAAACGCTGGTGAAAGTAAAAGATGCTGAAGATCAGTTGGGTGC
ACGAGTGGGTTACATCGAACTGGATCTCAACAGCGGTAAGATCCTTGAGAGTTTTCGCCCCGAAGAACGT
TTTCCAATGATGAGCACTTTTAAAGTTCTGCTATGTGGCGCGGTATTATCCCGTATTGACGCCGGGCAAG
AGCAACTCGGTCGCCGCATACACTATTCTCAGAATGACTTGGTTGAGTACTCACCAGTCACAGAAAAGCA
TCTTACGGATGGCATGACAGTAAGAGAATTATGCAGTGCTGCCATAACCATGAGTGATAACACTGCGGCC
AACTTACTTCTGACAACGATCGGAGGACCGAAGGAGCTAACCGCTTTTTTGCACAACATGGGGGATCATG
TAACTCGCCTTGATCGTTGGGAACCGGAGCTGAATGAAGCCATACCAAACGACGAGCGTGACACCACGAT
GCCTGTAGCAATGGCAACAACGTTGCGCAAACTATTAACTGGCGAACTACTTACTCTAGCTTCCCGGCAA
CAATTAATAGACTGGATGGAGGCGGATAAAGTTGCAGGACCACTTCTGCGCTCGGCCCTTCCGGCTGGCT
GGTTTATTGCTGATAAATCTGGAGCCGGTGAGCGTGGGTCTCGCGGTATCATTGCAGCACTGGGGCCAGA
TGGTAAGCCCTCCCGTATCGTAGTTATCTACACGACGGGGAGTCAGGCAACTATGGATGAACGAAATAGA
CAGATCGCTGAGATAGGTGCCTCACTGATTAAGCATTGGTAACTGTCAGACCAAGTTTACTCATATATAC
TTTAGATTGATTTAAAACTTCATTTTTAATTTAAAAGGATCTAGGTGAAGATCCTTTTTGATAATCTCAT
GACCAAAATCCCTTAACGTGAGTTTTCGTTCCACTGAGCGTCAGACCCCGTAGAAAAGATCAAAGGATCT
TCTTGAGATCCTTTTTTTCTGCGCGTAATCTGCTGCTTGCAAACAAAAAAACCACCGCTACCAGCGGTGG
TTTGTTTGCCGGATCAAGAGCTACCAACTCTTTTTCCGAAGGTAACTGGCTTCAGCAGAGCGCAGATACC
AAATACTGTCCTTCTAGTGTAGCCGTAGTTAGGCCACCACTTCAAGAACTCTGTAGCACCGCCTACATAC
CTCGCTCTGCTAATCCTGTTACCAGTGGCTGCTGCCAGTGGCGATAAGTCGTGTCTTACCGGGTTGGACT
CAAGACGATAGTTACCGGATAAGGCGCAGCGGTCGGGCTGAACGGGGGGTTCGTGCACACAGCCCAGCTT
GGAGCGAACGACCTACACCGAACTGAGATACCTACAGCGTGAGCTATGAGAAAGCGCCACGCTTCCCGAA
GGGAGAAAGGCGGACAGGTATCCGGTAAGCGGCAGGGTCGGAACAGGAGAGCGCACGAGGGAGCTTCCAG
GGGGAAACGCCTGGTATCTTTATAGTCCTGTCGGGTTTCGCCACCTCTGACTTGAGCGTCGATTTTTGTG
ATGCTCGTCAGGGGGGCGGAGCCTATGGAAAAACGCCAGCAACGCGGCCTTTTTACGGTTCCTGGCCTTT
TGCTGGCCTTTTGCTCACATGTTCTTTCCTGCGTTATCCCCTGATTCTGTGGATAACCGTATTACCGCCT
TTGAGTGAGCTGATACCGCTCGCCGCAGCCGAACGACCGAGCGCAGCGAGTCAGTGAGCGAGGAAGCGGA
AGA
Features (pLannotate 1.2.2; 15 found; start..end, strand, type, name):
      4..53      +  CDS            lacI (fragment): lac repressor; lacI; The lac repressor binds to the lac operator to inhibit transcription in E. coli. This inhibition can be relieved by adding lactose or isopropyl-β-D-thiogalactopyranoside (IPTG).
    139..2648    +  promoter       Ac5 promoter: Drosophila melanogaster actin 5C promoter
   2766..2831    +  CDS            3xFLAG: three tandem FLAG® epitope tags, followed by an enterokinase cleavage site
   2841..2865    +  protein_bind   attB1: mutant version of attB; recombination site for the Gateway® BP reaction BP Clonase™
   3132..5735    +  CDS            Ago2: AGO2_RAT - Also known as Eif2c2. Experimental evidence at protein level: Swiss-Prot protein existence level 1. Required for RNA-mediated gene silencing (RNAi) by the RNA- induced silencing complex (RISC). The 'minimal RISC' appears to include AGO2 bound to a short guide RNA such as a microRNA (miRNA) or short interfering RNA (siRNA). These guide RNAs direct RISC to complementary mRNAs that are targets for RISC-mediated gene silencing. The precise mechanism of gene silencing depends on the degree of complementarity between the miRNA or siRNA and its target. Binding of RISC to a perfectly comple
   5755..5779    -  protein_bind   attB2: mutant version of attB; recombination site for the Gateway® BP reaction BP Clonase™
   5795..5869    +  CDS            small t antigen (fragment): SV40 (simian virus 40) small t antigen
   5871..5936    +  intron         small t intron: SV40 (simian virus 40) small t antigen intron
   6066..6086    +  CDS            SV40 NLS: nuclear localization signal of SV40 (simian virus 40) large T antigen
   6405..6488    +  CDS            large T antigen (fragment): large T antigen from SV40 (simian virus 40)
   6511..6645    +  polyA_signal   SV40 poly(A) signal: SV40 polyadenylation signal
   6663..6725    -  CDS            Exo (fragment): 5' to 3' double-stranded DNA exonuclease in the λ Red system; exo; creates 3' single-stranded DNA tails
   6724..6741    +  promoter       AmpR promoter (fragment): bla
   6742..7602    +  CDS            AmpR: β-lactamase; bla; confers resistance to ampicillin, carbenicillin, and related antibiotics
   7773..8361    +  rep_origin     ori: high-copy-number ColE1/pMB1/pBR322/pUC origin of replication
