[The description below was written by a language model from this plasmid's Addgene catalogue record and pLannotate feature annotations shown in this document.]
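Description:
pAFW-Ago1 is an insect-cell expression plasmid built in pAFW, a destination vector from the Drosophila Gateway Vector Collection, and is intended for producing FLAG-tagged Argonaute1 in Drosophila S2 cells. It is propagated in E. coli using a high-copy ColE1/pUC-type origin of replication and selected with ampicillin through the β-lactamase (AmpR) gene. The annotated sequence shows no marker for selection in insect cells, so nothing in the record points to use beyond transfection-based expression.

The expression cassette is driven by the Drosophila melanogaster actin 5C (Ac5) promoter, a strong constitutive promoter in fly cell lines. Downstream lies a backbone-encoded 3xFLAG epitope, followed by an attB1 site, the Ago1 coding region, and an attB2 site. The att sites are the scars of Gateway recombination used to transfer the insert into the vector, and they place the tag at the N terminus of the protein. The automated annotation labels the open reading frame as rat Ago2, but this reflects homology among Argonaute proteins. The catalogue fields identify the insert as D. melanogaster Argonaute1, with the closest reference noted as isoform B. Transcripts are processed using an SV40-derived 3′ region containing the small t antigen intron and the SV40 polyadenylation signal. The small t, large T, NLS, lacI and Exo fragments in the table appear to be incidental matches within this region and the backbone rather than functional elements.

Ago1 is the core Argonaute of the fly microRNA pathway, and the associated work concerns miRNA loading into RISC and slicer-independent strand unwinding. The FLAG tag would allow detection or immunopurification of the expressed protein.
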