Addgene plasmid #50553: pAFW-Ago1
Purpose: Expression of FLAG tagged Ago1 in S2 cell
Depositing lab: Yukihide Tomari. Depositing organization: The University of Tokyo. Publication: Structural determinants of miRNAs for RISC loading and slicer-independent unwinding. Kawamata T, Seitz H, Tomari Y. Nat Struct Mol Biol. 2009 Sep;16(9):953-60. doi: 10.1038/nsmb.1630. Epub 2009 Aug 16. PubMed 19684602.
Backbone
  Vector backbone: pAFW
  Backbone manufacturer: The Drosophila Gateway™ Vector Collection
  Vector type: Insect Expression
Growth in bacteria
  Bacterial resistance: Ampicillin, 100 μg/mL
  Growth temperature: 37°C
  Growth strain: DH5alpha
  Copy number: Unknown
Gene/Insert
  Gene/Insert name: Argonaute1
  Species: D. melanogaster (fly)
  Entrez Gene: AGO1 (a.k.a. Dmel_CG6671, AGO-1, Ago, Ago-1, Ago1, Agp1, CG6671, Dm Ago1, DmAgo1, Dmel\CG6671, MRE20, ago-1, ago1, ago1-1, anon-WO0257455.29, argonaute1, dAGO1, dAgo1, dmAgo1, l(2)04845, l(2)4845, l(2)k00208, l(2)k08121)
  Promoter: Actin5C
  Tag / fusion protein: FLAG (N terminal on backbone)
  Cloning method: Gateway Cloning
  Sequencing primers: 5′ AC5
Resource information
  A portion of this plasmid was derived from a plasmid made by: Gene origin is from Phillip Zamore at Univ. of Massachusetts.
Terms and licenses: Academic/Nonprofit Terms; Industry Terms: Not Available to Industry
Depositor comments: The closest reference sequence for the Ago1 insert in this plasmid appears to be NM_079010.4, Argonaute-1, isoform B.
How to cite: pAFW-Ago1 was a gift from Yukihide Tomari (Addgene plasmid # 50553 ; http://n2t.net/addgene:50553 ; RRID:Addgene_50553)
