>Addgene plasmid #50553 | pAFW-Ago1 | addgene partial sequence | sequence record 77057 | AC5 5'-ACACAAAGCCGCTCCATCAG-3'
CCAGATATCGAGGCCTGTCTAGAGAAGCTTGTTCGAATCTCGAGTGCGCGCTTCCGGAGGTATACACCTA
GGCGGTACCACTGCAGTGAATTCGGAGCTCCGCCACCATGGACTACAAAGACCATGACGGTGATTATAAA
GATCATGACATCGATTACAAGGATGACGATGACAAGCACCGGTATACAAGTTTGTACAAAAAAGCAGGCT
CCGCGGCCGCCCCCTTCACCATGTATCCAGTTGGACAACAGTCACAGTGGACCCCCTCGCCCACTCGGCC
TCAGAGTCCCTCTCAGGCGCAGACTAGCTTCGACACGCTCACATCACCACCAGCGCCCGGCTCGTCGGTC
AATCCCACCGCCGTCACCAGCCCAAGTGCCCAGAATGTGGCCGCTGGTGGAGCAACTGTGGCCGGTGCAG
CAGCAACTGCCGCCCAGGTGGCCTCCGCCTTGGGTGCCACCACCGGTAGCGTGACGCCAGCAATTGCCAC
CGCAACGCCAGCCACGCAGCCGGATATGCCCGTCTTTACGTGTCCACGACGCCCGAATCTCGGACGAGAG
GGTCGCCCGATTGTGCTGCGCGCCAATCACTTCCAGGTGACAATGCCGCGTGGCTATGTGCATCACTATG
ACATCAATATACAGCCGGACAAGTGTCCGCGAAAGGTGAACCGTGAGATTATCGAGACTATGGTGCATGC
CTATAGCAAGATCTTCGGAGTGCTTAAGCCTGTGTTCGATGGTCGCAACAATCTGTATACCCGCGATCCC
CTGCCCATTGGCAACGAGCGTTTGGAGCTGGAGGTTACTCTACCCGGCGAGGGCAA
